Addgene plasmid #99729: pCDH-CMV-Tmeff2-3xFlag-EF1-nlsCopGFP
Purpose: overexpression of Tmeff2 and CopGFP
Depositing lab: Mengsheng Qiu. Depositing organization: Hangzhou Normal University. Publication: Tmeff2 is expressed in differentiating oligodendrocytes but dispensable for their differentiation in vivo. Huang H, Teng P, Mei R, Yang A, Zhang Z, Zhao X, Qiu M. Sci Rep. 2017 Mar 23;7(1):337. doi: 10.1038/s41598-017-00407-1. PubMed 28336932.
Backbone
  Vector backbone: pCDH-CMV-MCS-EF1-nlsCopGFP
  Vector type: Mammalian Expression
Growth in bacteria
  Bacterial resistance: Ampicillin, 50 μg/mL
  Growth temperature: 37°C
  Growth strain: NEB Stable
  Copy number: High Copy
Gene/Insert
  Gene/Insert name: Tmeff2
  Species: M. musculus (mouse)
  Insert size (bp): 1200
  Entrez Gene: Tmeff2 (a.k.a. 4832418D20Rik, 7630402F16Rik, TR-2)
  Promoter: CMV
  Tag / fusion protein: 3xFLAG (C terminal on insert)
  Cloning method: Restriction Enzyme; 5′ cloning site unknown (unknown if destroyed); 3′ cloning site unknown (unknown if destroyed)
Terms and licenses: Academic/Nonprofit Terms; Industry Terms: Not Available to Industry
How to cite: pCDH-CMV-Tmeff2-3xFlag-EF1-nlsCopGFP was a gift from Mengsheng Qiu (Addgene plasmid # 99729 ; http://n2t.net/addgene:99729 ; RRID:Addgene_99729)
