[The description below was written by a language model from this plasmid's Addgene catalogue record and pLannotate feature annotations shown in this document.]
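Description:
pCDH-CMV-Tmeff2-3xFlag-EF1-nlsCopGFP is a dual-promoter mammalian expression plasmid built on the pCDH-CMV-MCS-EF1-nlsCopGFP backbone. The catalogue lists it simply as a mammalian expression vector, but the feature table shows the architecture of a third-generation-style HIV-1 lentiviral transfer vector. An RSV promoter is fused to a truncated 5' LTR, followed by the Ψ packaging signal with a gag fragment, the Rev response element and the cPPT/CTS. Downstream of the payload sit a WPRE, a truncated 3' LTR and an SV40 polyadenylation signal. These elements would allow the region between the LTRs to be packaged into viral particles and integrated into target cells when packaging functions are supplied in trans, although the plasmid can equally be used by direct transfection. In bacteria it is maintained through a high-copy ColE1/pUC-type origin and selected with ampicillin via the β-lactamase gene. An SV40 origin and remnants of lac and pBR322 sequences are also present in the backbone.

The payload consists of two independent expression units. The CMV immediate-early enhancer/promoter drives mouse Tmeff2, a roughly 1.1–1.2 kb coding sequence carrying a C-terminal 3xFLAG epitope for detection or immunoprecipitation; the annotation tool detected only a partial FLAG match. Immediately downstream, the EF-1α core promoter coupled to an HTLV-1 LTR segment drives CopGFP, the green fluorescent protein from Pontellina plumata. The construct name indicates that this reporter is nuclear-localised, though the localisation signal itself is not annotated. The reporter therefore marks transfected or transduced cells independently of the Tmeff2 fusion. The stated purpose is co-overexpression of Tmeff2 and CopGFP, and the associated study concerns Tmeff2 in differentiating oligodendrocytes.
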