Features (pLannotate 1.2.2; 29 found; start..end, strand, type, name):
      6..232     +  promoter       RSV promoter: Rous sarcoma virus enhancer/promoter
    233..413     +  LTR            5' LTR (truncated): truncated 5' long terminal repeat (LTR) from HIV-1
    460..585     +  misc_feature   HIV-1 Ψ: packaging signal of human immunodeficiency virus type 1
    569..907     +  CDS            HIV-1 gag (fragment): gag protein from human immunodeficiency virus 1; gag
   1078..1311    +  misc_feature   RRE: The Rev response element (RRE) of HIV-1 allows for Rev-dependent mRNA export from the nucleus to the cytoplasm.
   1688..1788    +  CDS            Rev (fragment): human immunodeficiency virus 1 (HIV-1) Rev protein; rev; enhances nuclear export of unspliced and incompletely spliced viral mRNAs
   1807..1923    +  misc_feature   cPPT/CTS: central polypurine tract and central termination sequence of HIV-1
   1936..2012    +  enhancer       CMV enhancer (fragment): human cytomegalovirus immediate early enhancer
   2013..2216    +  promoter       CMV promoter: human cytomegalovirus (CMV) immediate early promoter
   2297..3418    +  CDS            Tmeff2: TEFF2_MOUSE - Experimental evidence at transcript level: Swiss-Prot protein existence level 2. May be a survival factor for hippocampal and mesencephalic neurons. The shedded form may up-regulate cell proliferation (By similarity). From Mus musculus (Mouse).
   3470..3490    +  CDS            FLAG (fragment): FLAG® epitope tag, followed by an enterokinase cleavage site
   3532..3743    +  promoter       EF-1α core promoter: core promoter for human elongation factor EF-1α
   3756..4024    +  LTR            5' LTR (truncated): truncated 5' long terminal repeat (LTR) from human T-cell leukemia virus (HTLV) type 1
   4114..4778    +  CDS            CopGFP (fragment): green fluorescent protein 2 from Pontellina plumata, also known as ppluGFP2 (Shagin et al., 2004)
   4868..5456    +  misc_feature   WPRE: woodchuck hepatitis virus posttranscriptional regulatory element
   5451..5558    +  CDS            nef (fragment): NEF_SIVS4 - Experimental evidence at protein level: Swiss-Prot protein existence level 1. Interferes with TCR signaling from the cell membrane. Interacts with CD247/TCRZ (TCR zeta chain) and exert potent down- regulation of cell surface TCR/CD3 complexes. From Simian immunodeficiency virus (isolate F236/smH4) (SIV-sm) (Simian immunodeficiency virus sooty mangabey monkey).
   5583..5763    +  LTR            5' LTR (truncated): truncated 5' long terminal repeat (LTR) from HIV-1
   5835..5956    +  polyA_signal   SV40 poly(A) signal: SV40 polyadenylation signal
   5996..6131    +  rep_origin     SV40 ori: SV40 origin of replication
   6188..6204    -  protein_bind   lac operator: The lac repressor binds to the lac operator to inhibit transcription in E. coli. This inhibition can be relieved by adding lactose or isopropyl-β-D-thiogalactopyranoside (IPTG). lac repressor encoded by lacI
   6212..6242    -  promoter       lac promoter: promoter for the E. coli lac operon
   6257..6278    -  protein_bind   CAP binding site: CAP binding activates transcription in the presence of cAMP. E. coli catabolite activator protein
   6291..6383    -  CDS            lacI (fragment): lac repressor; lacI; The lac repressor binds to the lac operator to inhibit transcription in E. coli. This inhibition can be relieved by adding lactose or isopropyl-β-D-thiogalactopyranoside (IPTG).
   6566..7154    -  rep_origin     ori: high-copy-number ColE1/pMB1/pBR322/pUC origin of replication
   7325..8185    -  CDS            AmpR: β-lactamase; bla; confers resistance to ampicillin, carbenicillin, and related antibiotics
   8186..8290    -  promoter       AmpR promoter: bla
   8385..8420    +  CDS            rop (fragment): Rop protein, which maintains plasmids at low copy number; rop
   8522..8621    +  misc_feature   bom (fragment): basis of mobility region from pBR322
   8627..8781    -  CDS            lacZα (fragment): LacZα fragment of β-galactosidase; lacZ fragment
>Addgene plasmid #99729 | pCDH-CMV-Tmeff2-3xFlag-EF1-nlsCopGFP | addgene full sequence | sequence record 196621 | Addgene NGS Result
ACGCGTGTAGTCTTATGCAATACTCTTGTAGTCTTGCAACATGGTAACGATGAGTTAGCAACATGCCTTA
CAAGGAGAGAAAAAGCACCGTGCATGCCGATTGGTGGAAGTAAGGTGGTACGATCGTGCCTTATTAGGAA
GGCAACAGACGGGTCTGACATGGATTGGACGAACCACTGAATTGCCGCATTGCAGAGATATTGTATTTAA
GTGCCTAGCTCGATACATAAACGGGTCTCTCTGGTTAGACCAGATCTGAGCCTGGGAGCTCTCTGGCTAA
CTAGGGAACCCACTGCTTAAGCCTCAATAAAGCTTGCCTTGAGTGCTTCAAGTAGTGTGTGCCCGTCTGT
TGTGTGACTCTGGTAACTAGAGATCCCTCAGACCCTTTTAGTCAGTGTGGAAAATCTCTAGCAGTGGCGC
CCGAACAGGGACTTGAAAGCGAAAGGGAAACCAGAGGAGCTCTCTCGACGCAGGACTCGGCTTGCTGAAG
CGCGCACGGCAAGAGGCGAGGGGCGGCGACTGGTGAGTACGCCAAAAATTTTGACTAGCGGAGGCTAGAA
GGAGAGAGATGGGTGCGAGAGCGTCAGTATTAAGCGGGGGAGAATTAGATCGCGATGGGAAAAAATTCGG
TTAAGGCCAGGGGGAAAGAAAAAATATAAATTAAAACATATAGTATGGGCAAGCAGGGAGCTAGAACGAT
TCGCAGTTAATCCTGGCCTGTTAGAAACATCAGAAGGCTGTAGACAAATACTGGGACAGCTACAACCATC
CCTTCAGACAGGATCAGAAGAACTTAGATCATTATATAATACAGTAGCAACCCTCTATTGTGTGCATCAA
AGGATAGAGATAAAAGACACCAAGGAAGCTTTAGACAAGATAGAGGAAGAGCAAAACAAAAGTAAGACCA
CCGCACAGCAAGCGGCCACTGATCTTCAGACCTGGAGGAGGAGATATGAGGGACAATTGGAGAAGTGAAT
TATATAAATATAAAGTAGTAAAAATTGAACCATTAGGAGTAGCACCCACCAAGGCAAAGAGAAGAGTGGT
GCAGAGAGAAAAAAGAGCAGTGGGAATAGGAGCTTTGTTCCTTGGGTTCTTGGGAGCAGCAGGAAGCACT
ATGGGCGCAGCGTCAATGACGCTGACGGTACAGGCCAGACAATTATTGTCTGGTATAGTGCAGCAGCAGA
ACAATTTGCTGAGGGCTATTGAGGCGCAACAGCATCTGTTGCAACTCACAGTCTGGGGCATCAAGCAGCT
CCAGGCAAGAATCCTGGCTGTGGAAAGATACCTAAAGGATCAACAGCTCCTGGGGATTTGGGGTTGCTCT
GGAAAACTCATTTGCACCACTGCTGTGCCTTGGAATGCTAGTTGGAGTAATAAATCTCTGGAACAGATTT
GGAATCACACGACCTGGATGGAGTGGGACAGAGAAATTAACAATTACACAAGCTTAATACACTCCTTAAT
TGAAGAATCGCAAAACCAGCAAGAAAAGAATGAACAAGAATTATTGGAATTAGATAAATGGGCAAGTTTG
TGGAATTGGTTTAACATAACAAATTGGCTGTGGTATATAAAATTATTCATAATGATAGTAGGAGGCTTGG
TAGGTTTAAGAATAGTTTTTGCTGTACTTTCTATAGTGAATAGAGTTAGGCAGGGATATTCACCATTATC
GTTTCAGACCCACCTCCCAACCCCGAGGGGACCCGACAGGCCCGAAGGAATAGAAGAAGAAGGTGGAGAG
AGAGACAGAGACAGATCCATTCGATTAGTGAACGGATCTCGACGGTATCGGTTAACTTTTAAAAGAAAAG
GGGGGATTGGGGGGTACAGTGCAGGGGAAAGAATAGTAGACATAATAGCAACAGACATACAAACTAAAGA
ATTACAAAAACAAATTACAAAATTCAAAATTTTATCGATACTAGTATTATGCCCAGTACATGACCTTATG
GGACTTTCCTACTTGGCAGTACATCTACGTATTAGTCATCGCTATTACCATGGTGATGCGGTTTTGGCAG
TACATCAATGGGCGTGGATAGCGGTTTGACTCACGGGGATTTCCAAGTCTCCACCCCATTGACGTCAATG
GGAGTTTGTTTTGGCACCAAAATCAACGGGACTTTCCAAAATGTCGTAACAACTCCGCCCCATTGACGCA
AATGGGCGGTAGGCGTGTACGGTGGGAGGTTTATATAAGCAGAGCTCGTTTAGTGAACCGTCAGATCGCC
TGGAGACGCCATCCACGCTGTTTTGACCTCCATAGAAGATTCTAGAGCTAGCCACCATGGTGCTGTGGGA
GTCCCCGCGGCAGTGCAGCAGCTGGACACTTTGCGAGGGCTTCTGCTGGCTGCTGCTGCTGCCCGTGACG
CTGCTTATCATAGCCCGCCCGGTAAAACTCGCTGCTTTCCCTACCTCCTTAAGTGACTGCCAAACGCCCA
CCGGCTGGAACTGCTCCGGTTACGATGACAGAGAAAATGATCTCTTCCTGTGTGACACCAACACCTGTAA
ATTTGACGGGGAATGTTTAAGGATTGGAGACACTGTGACTTGCGTCTGTCAGTTCAAGTGTAACAGTGAC
TACGTGCCTGTGTGTGGCTCCAATGGAGAGAGCTACCAGAATGAGTGCTACCTGAGGCAAGCTGCCTGCA
AACAGCAGAGTGAGATACTTGTGGTCTCAGAAGGATCCTGTGCTACAGATACAGGATCGGGATCTGGAGA
TGGAGTCCATGAAGGCTCTGGCGAGACCAGTCAGAAGGAGACATCCACCTGTGACATTTGCCAGTTTGGG
GCAGAGTGTGATGAAGATGCTGAGGATGTCTGGTGTGTGTGCAACATAGACTGTTCTCAAACCAACTTCA
ATCCCCTCTGTGCTTCTGATGGGAAATCTTATGATAATGCATGTCAAATCAAAGAAGCGTCATGTCAGAA
ACAGGAGAAAATTGAAGTCATGTCTCTGGGTCGATGTCAAGATAACACAACTACAACCACTAAATCTGAA
GATGGGCATTATGCAAGAACAGATTATGCAGAGAATGCTAACAAATTAGAAGAAAGTGCCAGAGAACACC
ACATACCTTGCCCAGAACATTATAATGGTTTCTGCATGCATGGGAAGTGTGAACACTCCATCAATATGCA
GGAGCCATCTTGCAGATGCGATGCTGGTTACACTGGTCAACACTGTGAAAAGAAGGACTACAGTGTTCTC
TACGTTGTTCCTGGCCCTGTCCGGTTCCAGTACGTCTTGATTGCAGCTGTGATTGGAACAATTCAGATTG
CTGTCATCTGCGTGGTGGTCCTCTGCATCACAAGGAAATGCCCCAGAAGCAACAGAATTCACAGACAGAA
GCAAAATACAGGGCACTACAGTTCAGACAACACAACAAGAGCATCCACACGGTTAATCTGTACGGACTAC
AAGGACCATGATGGTGATTATAAGGATCACGACATCGACTACAAGGATGACGATGACAAGTAAGGTACGA
AGGATCTGCGATCGCTCCGGTGCCCGTCAGTGGGCAGAGCGCACATCGCCCACAGTCCCCGAGAAGTTGG
GGGGAGGGGTCGGCAATTGAACGGGTGCCTAGAGAAGGTGGCGCGGGGTAAACTGGGAAAGTGATGTCGT
GTACTGGCTCCGCCTTTTTCCCGAGGGTGGGGGAGAACCGTATATAAGTGCAGTAGTCGCCGTGAACGTT
CTTTTTCGCAACGGGTTTGCCGCCAGAACACAGCTGAAGCTTCGAGGGGCTCGCATCTCTCCTTCACGCG
CCCGCCGCCCTACCTGAGGCCGCCATCCACGCCGGTTGAGTCGCGTTCTGCCGCCTCCCGCCTGTGGTGC
CTCCTGAACTGCGTCCGCCGTCTAGGTAAGTTTAAAGCTCAGGTCGAGACCGGGCCTTTGTCCGGCGCTC
CCTTGGAGCCTACCTAGACTCAGCCGGCTCTCCACGCTTTGCCTGACCCTGCTTGCTCAACTCTACGTCT
TTGTTTCGTTTTCTGTTCTGCGCCGTTACAGATCCAAGCTGTGACCGGCGCCTACGCTAGACGCCACCTA
GGCCACCATGCCCAAGAAGAAGAGGAAGGTGATGGAGAGCGACGAGAGCGGCCTGCCCGCCATGGAGATC
GAGTGCCGCATCACCGGCACCCTGAACGGCGTGGAGTTCGAGCTGGTGGGCGGCGGAGAGGGCACCCCCA
AGCAGGGCCGCATGACCAACAAGATGAAGAGCACCAAAGGCGCCCTGACCTTCAGCCCCTACCTGCTGAG
CCACGTGATGGGCTACGGCTTCTACCACTTCGGCACCTACCCCAGCGGCTACGAGAACCCCTTCCTGCAC
GCCATCAACAACGGCGGCTACACCAACACCCGCATCGAGAAGTACGAGGACGGCGGCGTGCTGCACGTGA
GCTTCAGCTACCGCTACGAGGCCGGCCGCGTGATCGGCGACTTCAAGGTGGTGGGCACCGGCTTCCCCGA
GGACAGCGTGATCTTCACCGACAAGATCATCCGCAGCAACGCCACCGTGGAGCACCTGCACCCCATGGGC
GATAACGTGCTGGTGGGCAGCTTCGCCCGCACCTTCAGCCTGCGCGACGGCGGCTACTACAGCTTCGTGG
TGGACAGCCACATGCACTTCAAGAGCGCCATCCACCCCAGCATCCTGCAGAACGGGGGCCCCATGTTCGC
CTTCCGCCGCGTGGAGGAGCTGCACAGCAACACCGAGCTGGGCATCGTGGAGTACCAGCACGCCTTCAAG
ACCCCCATTGCCTTCGCCAGATCCCGCGCTCAGTCGTCCAATTCTGCCGTGGACGGCACCGCCGGACCCG
GCTCCACCGGATCTCGCTAATGTACAAGTGAGTCGACAATCAACCTCTGGATTACAAAATTTGTGAAAGA
TTGACTGGTATTCTTAACTATGTTGCTCCTTTTACGCTATGTGGATACGCTGCTTTAATGCCTTTGTATC
ATGCTATTGCTTCCCGTATGGCTTTCATTTTCTCCTCCTTGTATAAATCCTGGTTGCTGTCTCTTTATGA
GGAGTTGTGGCCCGTTGTCAGGCAACGTGGCGTGGTGTGCACTGTGTTTGCTGACGCAACCCCCACTGGT
TGGGGCATTGCCACCACCTGTCAGCTCCTTTCCGGGACTTTCGCTTTCCCCCTCCCTATTGCCACGGCGG
AACTCATCGCCGCCTGCCTTGCCCGCTGCTGGACAGGGGCTCGGCTGTTGGGCACTGACAATTCCGTGGT
GTTGTCGGGGAAATCATCGTCCTTTCCTTGGCTGCTCGCCTGTGTTGCCACCTGGATTCTGCGCGGGACG
TCCTTCTGCTACGTCCCTTCGGCCCTCAATCCAGCGGACCTTCCTTCCCGCGGCCTGCTGCCGGCTCTGC
GGCCTCTTCCGCGTCTTCGCCTTCGCCCTCAGACGAGTCGGATCTCCCTTTGGGCCGCCTCCCCGCCTGG
TACCTTTAAGACCAATGACTTACAAGGCAGCTGTAGATCTTAGCCACTTTTTAAAAGAAAAGGGGGGACT
GGAAGGGCTAATTCACTCCCAACGAAGATAAGATCTGCTTTTTGCTTGTACTGGGTCTCTCTGGTTAGAC
CAGATCTGAGCCTGGGAGCTCTCTGGCTAACTAGGGAACCCACTGCTTAAGCCTCAATAAAGCTTGCCTT
GAGTGCTTCAAGTAGTGTGTGCCCGTCTGTTGTGTGACTCTGGTAACTAGAGATCCCTCAGACCCTTTTA
GTCAGTGTGGAAAATCTCTAGCAGTAGTAGTTCATGTCATCTTATTATTCAGTATTTATAACTTGCAAAG
AAATGAATATCAGAGAGTGAGAGGAACTTGTTTATTGCAGCTTATAATGGTTACAAATAAAGCAATAGCA
TCACAAATTTCACAAATAAAGCATTTTTTTCACTGCATTCTAGTTGTGGTTTGTCCAAACTCATCAATGT
ATCTTATCATGTCTGGCTCTAGCTATCCCGCCCCTAACTCCGCCCATCCCGCCCCTAACTCCGCCCAGTT
CCGCCCATTCTCCGCCCCATGGCTGACTAATTTTTTTTATTTATGCAGAGGCCGAGGCCGCCTCGGCCTC
TGAGCTATTCCAGAAGTAGTGAGGAGGCTTTTTTGGAGGCCTAGACTTTTGCAGAGACCAAATTCGTAAT
CATGTCATAGCTGTTTCCTGTGTGAAATTGTTATCCGCTCACAATTCCACACAACATACGAGCCGGAAGC
ATAAAGTGTAAAGCCTGGGGTGCCTAATGAGTGAGCTAACTCACATTAATTGCGTTGCGCTCACTGCCCG
CTTTCCAGTCGGGAAACCTGTCGTGCCAGCTGCATTAATGAATCGGCCAACGCGCGGGGAGAGGCGGTTT
GCGTATTGGGCGCTCTTCCGCTTCCTCGCTCACTGACTCGCTGCGCTCGGTCGTTCGGCTGCGGCGAGCG
GTATCAGCTCACTCAAAGGCGGTAATACGGTTATCCACAGAATCAGGGGATAACGCAGGAAAGAACATGT
GAGCAAAAGGCCAGCAAAAGGCCAGGAACCGTAAAAAGGCCGCGTTGCTGGCGTTTTTCCATAGGCTCCG
CCCCCCTGACGAGCATCACAAAAATCGACGCTCAAGTCAGAGGTGGCGAAACCCGACAGGACTATAAAGA
TACCAGGCGTTTCCCCCTGGAAGCTCCCTCGTGCGCTCTCCTGTTCCGACCCTGCCGCTTACCGGATACC
TGTCCGCCTTTCTCCCTTCGGGAAGCGTGGCGCTTTCTCATAGCTCACGCTGTAGGTATCTCAGTTCGGT
GTAGGTCGTTCGCTCCAAGCTGGGCTGTGTGCACGAACCCCCCGTTCAGCCCGACCGCTGCGCCTTATCC
GGTAACTATCGTCTTGAGTCCAACCCGGTAAGACACGACTTATCGCCACTGGCAGCAGCCACTGGTAACA
GGATTAGCAGAGCGAGGTATGTAGGCGGTGCTACAGAGTTCTTGAAGTGGTGGCCTAACTACGGCTACAC
TAGAAGAACAGTATTTGGTATCTGCGCTCTGCTGAAGCCAGTTACCTTCGGAAAAAGAGTTGGTAGCTCT
TGATCCGGCAAACAAACCACCGCTGGTAGCGGTGGTTTTTTTGTTTGCAAGCAGCAGATTACGCGCAGAA
AAAAAGGATCTCAAGAAGATCCTTTGATCTTTTCTACGGGGTCTGACGCTCAGTGGAACGAAAACTCACG
TTAAGGGATTTTGGTCATGAGATTATCAAAAAGGATCTTCACCTAGATCCTTTTAAATTAAAAATGAAGT
TTTAAATCAATCTAAAGTATATATGAGTAAACTTGGTCTGACAGTTACCAATGCTTAATCAGTGAGGCAC
CTATCTCAGCGATCTGTCTATTTCGTTCATCCATAGTTGCCTGACTCCCCGTCGTGTAGATAACTACGAT
ACGGGAGGGCTTACCATCTGGCCCCAGTGCTGCAATGATACCGCGAGACCCACGCTCACCGGCTCCAGAT
TTATCAGCAATAAACCAGCCAGCCGGAAGGGCCGAGCGCAGAAGTGGTCCTGCAACTTTATCCGCCTCCA
TCCAGTCTATTAATTGTTGCCGGGAAGCTAGAGTAAGTAGTTCGCCAGTTAATAGTTTGCGCAACGTTGT
TGCCATTGCTACAGGCATCGTGGTGTCACGCTCGTCGTTTGGTATGGCTTCATTCAGCTCCGGTTCCCAA
CGATCAAGGCGAGTTACATGATCCCCCATGTTGTGCAAAAAAGCGGTTAGCTCCTTCGGTCCTCCGATCG
TTGTCAGAAGTAAGTTGGCCGCAGTGTTATCACTCATGGTTATGGCAGCACTGCATAATTCTCTTACTGT
CATGCCATCCGTAAGATGCTTTTCTGTGACTGGTGAGTACTCAACCAAGTCATTCTGAGAATAGTGTATG
CGGCGACCGAGTTGCTCTTGCCCGGCGTCAATACGGGATAATACCGCGCCACATAGCAGAACTTTAAAAG
TGCTCATCATTGGAAAACGTTCTTCGGGGCGAAAACTCTCAAGGATCTTACCGCTGTTGAGATCCAGTTC
GATGTAACCCACTCGTGCACCCAACTGATCTTCAGCATCTTTTACTTTCACCAGCGTTTCTGGGTGAGCA
AAAACAGGAAGGCAAAATGCCGCAAAAAAGGGAATAAGGGCGACACGGAAATGTTGAATACTCATACTCT
TCCTTTTTCAATATTATTGAAGCATTTATCAGGGTTATTGTCTCATGAGCGGATACATATTTGAATGTAT
TTAGAAAAATAAACAAATAGGGGTTCCGCGCACATTTCCCCGAAAAGTGCCACCTGACGTCTAAGAAACC
ATTATTATCATGACATTAACCTATAAAAATAGGCGTATCACGAGGCCCTTTCGTCTCGCGCGTTTCGGTG
ATGACGGTGAAAACCTCTGACACATGCAGCTCCCGGAGACGGTCACAGCTTGTCTGTAAGCGGATGCCGG
GAGCAGACAAGCCCGTCAGGGCGCGTCAGCGGGTGTTGGCGGGTGTCGGGGCTGGCTTAACTATGCGGCA
TCAGAGCAGATTGTACTGAGAGTGCACCATATGCGGTGTGAAATACCGCACAGATGCGTAAGGAGAAAAT
ACCGCATCAGGCGCCATTCGCCATTCAGGCTGCGCAACTGTTGGGAAGGGCGATCGGTGCGGGCCTCTTC
GCTATTACGCCAGCTGGCGAAAGGGGGATGTGCTGCAAGGCGATTAAGTTGGGTAACGCCAGGGTTTTCC
CAGTCACGACGTTGTAAAACGACGGCCAGTGCCAAGCTG
