>Addgene plasmid #99729 | pCDH-CMV-Tmeff2-3xFlag-EF1-nlsCopGFP | depositor partial sequence | sequence record 182422 | insert fragment
GACATCCACCTGTGACATTTGCCAGTTTGGGGCAGAGTGTGATGAAGATGCTGAGGATGTCTGGTGTGTG
TGCAACATAGACTGTTCTCAAACCAACTTCAATCCCCTCTGTGCTTCTGATGGGAAATCTTATGATAATG
CATGTCAAATCAAAGAAGCGTCATGTCAGAAACAGGAGAAAATTGAAGTCATGTCTCTGGGTCGATGTCA
AGATAACACAACTACAACCACTAAATCTGAAGATGGGCATTATGCAAGAACAGATTATGCAGAGAATGCT
AACAAATTAGAAGAAAGTGCCAGAGAACACCACATACCTTGCCCAGAACATTATAATGGTTTCTGCATGC
ATGGGAAGTGTGAACACTCCATCAATATGCAGGAGCCATCTTGCAGATGCGATGCTGGTTACACTGGTCA
ACACTGTGAAAAGAAGGACTACAGTGTTCTCTACGTTGTTCCTGGCCCTGTCCGGTTCCAGTACGTCTTG
ATTGCAGCTGTGATTGGAACAATTCAGATTGCTGTCATCTGCGTGGTGGTCCTCTGCATCACAAGGAAAT
GCCCCAGAAGCAACAGAATTCACAGACAGAAGCAAAATACAGGGCACTACAGTTCAGACAACACAACAAG
AGCATCCACACGGTTAATCTAGAGGGAGCATGTTTCCCAGTGGCCGGACAACCAACAGCTTGGACTACAC
AATACAGTATTAGAGACAAAAGAATAAGACAAGATCTACACATGTTGCCTTGCGTTTGTGGTAAT
